>Addgene plasmid #204973 | pDIV302 | addgene full sequence | sequence record 454126 | Addgene NGS Result
ACCAATGCTTAATCAGTGAGGCACCTATCTCAGCGATCTGTCTATTTCGTTCATCCATAGTTGCCTGACT
CCCCGTCGTGTAGATAACTACGATACGGGAGGGCTTACCATCTGGCCCCAGCGCTGCGATGATACCGCGA
GAACCACGCTCACCGGCTCCGGATTTATCAGCAATAAACCAGCCAGCCGGAAGGGCCGAGCGCAGAAGTG
GTCCTGCAACTTTATCCGCCTCCATCCAGTCTATTAATTGTTGCCGGGAAGCTAGAGTAAGTAGTTCGCC
AGTTAATAGTTTGCGCAACGTTGTTGCCATCGCTACAGGCATCGTGGTGTCACGCTCGTCGTTTGGTATG
GCTTCATTCAGCTCCGGTTCCCAACGATCAAGGCGAGTTACATGATCCCCCATGTTGTGCAAAAAAGCGG
TTAGCTCCTTTGGTCCTCCGATCGTTGTCAGAAGTAAGTTGGCCGCAGTGTTATCACTCATGGTTATGGC
AGCGCTACATAATTCTCTTACTGTCATGCCATCCGTAAGATGCTTTTCTGTGACTGGTGAGTACTCAACC
AAGTCATTCTGAGAATAGTGTATGCGGCGACCGAGTTGCTCTTGCCCGGCGTCAATACGGGATAATACCG
CGCCACATAGCAGAACTTTAAAAGTGCTCATCATTGGAAAACGTTCTTCGGGGCGAAAACTCTCAAGGAT
CTTACCGCTGTTGAGATCCAGTTCGATGTAACCCACTCGTGCACCCAACTGATCTTCAGCATCTTTTACT
TTCACCAGCGTTTCTGGGTGAGCAAAAACAGGAAGGCAAAATGCCGCAAAAAAGGGAATAAGGGCGACAC
GGAAATGTTGAATACTCATATTCTTCCTTTTTCAATATTATTGAAGCATTTATCAGGGTTATTGTCTCAT
GAGCGGATACATATTTGAATGTATTTAGAAAAATAAACAAATATGGGTCAGTGTTACAACCAATTAACCA
ATTCTGAACATTATCGCGAGCCCATTTATACCTGAATATGGCTCATAACACCCCTTGTTTGCCTGGCGGC
AGTAGCGCGGTGGTCCCACCTGACCCCATGCCGAACTCAGAAGTGAAACGCCGTAGCGCCGATGGTAGTG
TGGGGACTCCCCATGCGAGAGTAGGGAACTGCCAGGCATCAAATAAAACGAAAGGCTCAGTCGAAAGACT
GGGCCTTTCGCCCGGGCTAATTATGGGGTGTCGCCCTTATTCGACTCTATAGTGAAGTTCCTATTCTCTA
GAAAGTATAGGAACTTCTGAAGTGGGGATTTAAATGCGGCCGCGCTGAGGGTTTAATCGACGAAGCAGCT
GACGGCCAGTGCCAAGCTTAACGCGTACCGGGCCCAGTATATGTTCCGCAGATGACTGGAGCTCTGCCAT
ACGTGCCCTCTCAAGCACCATTTGTTCCATCTACAGAGACTAGTCACCAACTAGTCTATCAAGACTCACA
GGGTACATTGCTGAGACCAACTGACCAGAGGCAGGGTAGCGGATTGACGGCTCCATCTCCTTCACTTACA
AGGTCTATTGAAAGCCCTTTAGCATCACCAAGCGGAGAATAGATTGTTAAGCTTATTTTTTGTATACTGT
TTTGTGATAGCACGAAGTTTTTCCACGGTATCTTGTTAAAAATATATATTTGTGGCGGGCTTACCTACAT
CAAATTAATAAGAGACTAATTATAAACTAAACACACAAGCAAGCTACTTTAGGGTAAAAGTTTATAAATG
CTTTTGACGTATAAACGTTGCTTGTATTTATTATTACAATTAAAGGTGGATAGAAAACCTAGAGACTAGT
TAGAAACTAATCTCAGGTTTGCGTTAAACTAAATCAGAGCCCGAGAGGTTAACAGAACCTAGAAGGGGAC
TAGATATCCGGGTAGGGAAACAAAAAAAAAAAAACAAGACAGCCACATATTAGGGAGACTAGTTAGAAGC
TAGTTCCAGGACTAGGAAAATAAAAGACAATGATACCACAGTCTAGTTGACAACTAGATAGATTCTAGAT
TGAGGCCAAAGTCYCTGAGATCCAGGTTAGTTGCAACTAATACTAGTTAGTATCTAGTCTCCTATAACTC
TGAAGCTAGAATAACTTACTACTATTATCCTCACCACTGTTCAGCTGCGCAAACGGAGTGATTGCAAGGT
GTTCAGAGACTAGTTATTGACTAGTCAGTGACTAGCAATAACTAACAAGGTATTAACCTACCATGTCTGC
CATCACCCTGCACTTCCTCGGGCTCAGCAGCCTTTTCCTCCTCATTTTCATGCTCATTTTCCTTGTTTAA
GACTGTGACTAGTCAAAGACTAGTCCAGAACCACAAAGGAGAAATGTCTTACCACTTTCTTCATTGCTTG
TCTCTTTTGCATTATCCATGTCTGCAACTAGTTAGAGTCTAGTTAGTGACTAGTCCGACGAGGACTTGCT
TGTCTCCGGATTGTTGGAGGAACTCTCCAGGGCCTCAAGATCCACAACAGAGCCTTCTAGAAGACTGGTC
AATAACTAGTTGGTCTTTGTCTGAGTCTGACTTACGAGGTTGCATACTCGCTCCCTTTGCCTCGTCAATC
GATGAGAAAAAGCGCCAAAACTCGCAATATGGCTTTGAACCACACGGTGCTGAGACTAGTTAGAATCTAG
TCCCAAACTAGCTTKGATAGCTTACCTTTGCCCTTTGCGTTGCGACAGGTCTTGCAGGGTATGGTTCCTT
TCTCACCAGCTGATTTAGCTGCCTTGCTACCCTCACGGCGGATCTGCATAAAGAGTGGCTAGAGGTTATA
AATTAGCACTGATCCTAGGTACGGGGCTGAATGTAACTTGCCYTTCCTTTCTCATCGCGCGGCAAGACAG
GCTTGCTCAAATTCCTACCAGTCACAGGGGTATGCACGGCGTACGGACCACTTGAACTAGTCACAGATTA
GTTAGCAACTAGTCTGCATTGAATGGCTGTACTTACGGGCCCTCGCCATTGTCCTGATCATTTCCAGCTT
CACCCTCGTTGCTGCAAAGTAGTTAGTGACTAGTCAAGGACTAGTTGAAATGGGAGAAGAAACTCACGAA
TTCTCGACACCCTTAGTATTGTGGTCCTTGGACTTGGTGCTGCTATATATTAGCTAATACACTAGTTAGA
CTCACAGAAACTTACGCAGCTCGCTTGCGCTTCTTGGTAGGAGTCGGGGTTGGGAGAACAGTGCCTTCAA
ACAAGCCTTCATACCATGCTACTTGACTAGTCAGGGACTAGTCACCAAGTAATCTAGATAGGACTTGCCT
TTGGCCTCCATCAGTTCCTTCATAGTGGGAGGTCCATTGTGCAATGTAAACTCCATGCCGTGGGAGTTCT
TGTCCTTCAAGTGCTTGACCAATATGTTTCTGTTGGCAGAGGGAACCTGTCAACTAGTTAATAACTAGTC
AGAAACTAGTATAGCAGTAGACTCACTGTACGCTTGAGGCATCCCTTCACTCGGCAGTAGACTTCATATG
GATGGATATCAGGCACGCCATTGTCGTCCTGTGGACTAGTCAGTAACTAGGCTTAAAGCTAGTCGGGTCG
GCTTACTATCTTGAAATCCGGCAGCGTAAGCTCCCCGTCCTTAACTGCCTCGAGATAGTGACAGTACTCT
GGGGACTTTCGGAGATCGTTATCGCGAATGCTCGGCATACTAATCGTTGACTAGTCTTGGACTAGTCCCG
AGCAAAAAGGATTGGAGGAGGAGGAGGAAGGTGAGAGTGAGACAAAGAGCGAAATAAGAGCTTCAAAGGC
TATCTCTAAGCAGTATGAAGGTTAAGTATCTAGTTCTTGACTAGATTTAAAAGAGATTTCAACTAGTTAT
GTACCTGGAGTTTGGATATAGGAATGTGTTGTGGTAACGAAATGTAAGGGGGAGGAAAGAAAAAGTCGGT
CAAGAGGTAACTCTAAGTCGGCCATTCCTTTTTGGGAGGCGCTAACCATAAACGGCATGGTCGACTTAGA
GTTAGCTCAGGGAATTTAGGGAGTTATCTGCGACCACCGAGGAACGGCGGAATGCCAAAGAATCCCGATG
GAGCTCTAGCTGGCGGTTGACAACCCCACCTTTTGGCGTTTCTGCGGCGTTGCAGGCGGGACTGGATACT
TCGTAGAACCAGAAAGGCAAGGCAGAACGCGCTCAGCAAGAGTGTTGGAAGTGATAGCATGATGTGCCTT
GTTAACTAGGTCAAAATCTGCAGTATGCTTGATGTTATCCAAAGTGTGAGAGAGGAAGGTCCAAACATAC
ACGATTGGGAGAGGGCCTAGGTATAAGAGTTTTTGAGTAGAACGCATGTGAGCCCAGCCATCTCGAGGAG
ATTAAACACGGGCCGGCATTTGATGGCTATGTTAGTACCCCAATGGAAACGGTGAGAGTCCAGTGGTCGC
AGATAACTCCCTAAATTCCCTGAGCTAACTCTAAGTCGACCATGCCGTTTATGGTTAGCGCCTCCCAAAA
AGGAATGGCCGACTTAGAGTTACCTCTTGACCGACTTTTTCTTTCCTCCCCCTTACATTTCGTTACCACA
ACACATTCCTATATCCAAACTCCAGGTACATAACTAGTCGAAATCTCTTTTAAATCTAGTCAAGAACTAG
ATACTTAACCTTCATACTGCTTAGAGATAGCCTTTGAAGCTCTTATTTCGCTCTTTGTCTCACTCTCACC
TTCCTCCTCCTCCTCCAATCCTTTTTGCTCGGGACTAGTCCAAGACTAGTCAACGATTAGTATGCCGAGC
ATTCGCGATAACGATCTCCGAAAGTCCCCAGAGTACTGTCACTATCTCGAGGCAGTTAAGGACGGGGAGC
TTACGCTGCCGGATTTCAAGATAGTAAGCCGACCCGACTAGCTTTAAGCCTAGTTACTGACTAGTCCACA
GGACGACAATGGCGTGCCTGATATCCATCCATATGAAGTCTACTGCCGAGTGAAGGGATGCCTCAAGCGT
ACAGTGAGTCTACTGCTATACTAGTTTCTGACTAGTTATTAACTAGTTGACAGGTTCCCTCTGCCAACAG
AAACATATTGGTCAAGCACTTGAAGGACAAGAACTCCCACGGCATGGAGTTTACATTGCACAATGGACCT
CCCACTATGAAGGAACTGATGGAGGCCAAAGGCAAGTCCTATCTAGATTACTTGGTGACTAGTCCCTGAC
TAGTCAAGTAGCATGGTATGAAGGCTTGTTTGAAGGCACTGTTCTCCCAACCCCGACTCCTACCAAGAAG
CGCAAGCGAGCTGCGTAAGTTTCTGTGAGTCTAACTAGTGTATTAGCTAATATATAGCAGCACCAAGTCC
AAGGACCACAATACTAAGGGTGTCGAGAATTCGTGAGTTTCTTCTCCCATTTCAACTAGTCCTTGACTAG
TCACTAACTACTTTGCAGCAACGAGGGTGAAGCTGGAAATGATCAGGACAATGGCGAGGGCCCGTAAGTA
CAGCCATTCAATGCAGACTAGTTGCTAACTAATCTGTGACTAGTTCAAGTGGTCCGTACGCCGTGCATAC
CCCTGTGACTGGTAGGAATTTGAGCAAGCCTGTCTTGCCGCGCGATGAGAAAGGAARGGCAAGTTACATT
CAGCCCCGTACCTAGGATCAGTGCTAATTTATAACCTCTAGCCACTCTTTATGCAGATCCGCCGTGAGGG
TAGCAAGGCAGCTAAATCAGCTGGTGAGAAAGGAACCATACCCTGCAAGACCTGTCGCAACGCAAAGGGC
AAAGGTAAGCTATCMAAGCTAGTTTGGGACTAGATTCTAACTAGTCTCAGCACCGTGTGGTTCAAAGCCA
TATTGCGAGTTTTGGCGCTTTTTCTCATCGATTGACGAGGCAAAGGGAGCGAGTATGCAACCTCGTAAGT
CAGACTCAGACAAAGACCAACTAGTTATTGACCAGTCTTCTAGAAGGCTCTGTTGTGGATCTTGAGGCCC
TGGAGAGTTCCTCCAACAATCCGGAGACAAGCAAGTCCTCGTCGGACTAGTCACTAACTAGACTCTAACT
AGTTGCAGACATGGATAATGCAAAAGAGACAAGCAATGAAGAAAGTGGTAAGACATTTCTCCTTTGTGGT
TCTGGACTAGTCTTTGACTAGTCACAGTCTTAAACAAGGAAAATGAGCATGAAAATGAGGAGGAAAAGGC
TGCTGAGCCCGAGGAAGTGCAGGGTGATGGCAGACATGGTAGGTTAATACCTTGTTAGTTATTGCTAGTC
ACTGACTAGTCAATAACTAGTCTCTGAACACCTTGCAATCACTCCGTTTGCGCAGCTGAACAGTGGTGAG
GATAATAGTAGTAAGTTATTCTAGCTTCAGAGTTATAGGAGACTAGATACTAACTAGTATTAGTTGCAAC
TAACCTGGATCTCAGRGACTTTGGCCTCAATCTAGAATCTATCTAGTTGTCAACTAGACTGTGGTATCAT
TGTCTTTTATTTTCCTAGTCCTGGAACTAGCTTCTAACTAGTCTCCCTAATATGTGGCTGTCTTGTTTTT
TTTTTTTTGTTTCCCTACCCGGATATCTAGTCCCCTTCTAGGTTCTGTTAACCTCTCGGGCTCTGATTTA
GTTTAACGCAAACCTGAGATTAGTTTCTAACTAGTCTCTAGGTTTTCTATCCACCTTTAATTGTAATAAT
AAATACAAGCAACGTTTATACGTCAAAAGCATTTATAAACTTTTACCCTAAAGTAGCTTGCTTGTGTGTT
TAGTTTATAATTAGTCTCTTATTAATTTGATGTAGGTAAGCCCGCCACAAATATATATTTTTAACAAGAT
ACCGTGGAAAAACTTCGTGCTATCACAAAACAGTATACAAAAAATAAGCTTAACAATCTATTCTCCGCTT
GGTGATGCTAAAGGGCTTTCAATAGACCTTGTAAGTGAAGGAGATGGAGCCGTCAATCCGCTACCCTGCC
TCTGGTCAGTTGGTCTCAGCAATGTACCCTGTGAGTCTTGATAGACTAGTTGGTGACTAGTCTCTGTAGA
TGGAACAAATGGTGCTTGAGAGGGCACGTATGGCAGAGCTCCAGTCATCTGCGGAACATATACTGGGCCC
GGGAAGATCTCATGGTCATAGCTGGCTGAGGGTTTAATGCTGAGGGTTTAATGCTGAGGGTTTAATTAAG
ACCTCAGCCGAGACAGCAGAATCACCGCCCAAGTTAAGCCTTTGTGCTGATCATGCTCTCGAACGGGCCA
AGTTCGGGAAAAGCAAAGGAGCGTTTAGTGAGGGGCAATTTGACTCACCTCCCAGGCAACAGATGAGGGG
GGCAAAAAGAAAGAAATTTTCGTGAGTCAATATGGATTCCGAGCATCATTTTCTTGCGGTCTATCTTGCT
ACGTATGTTGATCTTGACGCTGTGGATCAAGCAACGCCACTCGCTCGCTCCATCGCAGGCTGGTCGCAGA
CAAATTAAAAGGCGGCAAACTCGTACAGCCGCGGGGTTGTCCGCTGCAAAGTACAGAGTGATAAAAGCCG
CCATGCGACCATCAACGCGTTGATGCCCAGCTTTTTCGATCCGAGAATCCACCGTAGAGGCGATAGCAAG
TAAAGAAAAGCTAAACAAAAAAAAATTTCTGCCCCTAAGCCATGAAAACGAGATGGGGTGGAGCAGAACC
AAGGAAAGAGTCGCGCTGGGCTGCCGTTCCGGAAGGTGTTGTAAAGGCTCGACGCCCAAGGTGGGAGTCT
AGGAGAAGAATTTGCATCGGGAGTGGGGCGGGTTACCCCTCCATATCCAATGACAGATATCTACCAGCCA
AGGGTTTGAGCCCGCCCGCTTAGTCGTCGTCCTCGCTTGCCCCTCCATAAAAGGATTTCCCCTCCCCCTC
CCACAAAATTTTCTTTCCCTTCCTCTCCTTGTCCGCTTCAGTACGTATATCTTCCCTTCCCTCGCTTCTC
TCCTCCATCCTTCTTTCATCCATCTCCTGCTAACTTCTCTGCTCAGCACCTCTACGCATTACTAGCCGTA
GTATCTGAGCACTTCTCCCTTTTATATTCCACAAAACATAACACAACCTTCACCATATGAACAACGGCAC
CAACAACTTCCAGAACTTCATCGGCATCTCCAGCCTCCAAAAGACCCTCCGCAACGCTCTCATCCCCACC
GAGACTACCCAGCAGTTCATCGTCAAGAACGGCATCATCAAAGAGGATGAGCTGCGCGGCGAGAACCGCC
AGATCCTCAAGGATATCATGGATGATTACTACCGCGGCTTTATCTCCGAGACTCTCTCCTCCATCGATGA
TATCGATTGGACCAGCCTCTTCGAGAAGATGGAAATCCAGCTGAAGAACGGCGATAACAAGGATACCCTG
ATCAAAGAGCAGACCGAGTACCGCAAGGCCATCCACAAGAAGTTCGCCAACGACGATCGCTTCAAGAATA
TGTTCTCCGCCAAGCTCATCTCCGATATCCTGCCTGAGTTCGTCATCCACAACAACAACTACTCCGCCTC
CGAGAAAGAGGAAAAGACCCAGGTCATCAAGCTGTTCTCCCGCTTCGCCACCTCCTTCAAGGATTACTTC
AAGAACCGCGCCAACTGCTTCTCCGCCGACGATATCTCCTCCAGCTCCTGCCACCGCATCGTCAACGATA
ACGCCGAGATCTTCTTCTCCAACGCTCTGGTCTACCGCCGCATCGTGAAGTCCCTCTCCAACGATGACAT
CAACAAGATCTCCGGCGATATGAAGGATTCCCTCAAAGAGATGTCCCTCGAGGAAATCTACTCCTACGAG
AAGTACGGCGAGTTCATTACCCAAGAGGGCATCTCCTTCTACAACGATATCTGCGGCAAGGTCAACTCCT
TCATGAACCTCTACTGCCAGAAGAACAAAGAGAACAAGAACCTGTACAAGCTCCAGAAGCTCCACAAGCA
GATCCTCTGTATCGCCGATACCAGCTACGAGGTCCCCTACAAGTTCGAGTCCGATGAGGAAGTCTACCAG
TCCGTCAACGGCTTCCTCGATAACATCAGCTCCAAGCACATCGTCGAGCGCCTCCGCAAGATCGGCGACA
ACTACAACGGCTACAACCTCGATAAGATCTACATCGTGTCCAAGTTCTACGAGTCTGTCTCGCAAAAGAC
CTACCGCGATTGGGAAACCATCAACACCGCTCTCGAGATCCATTACAACAACATCTTGCCCGGCAACGGC
AAGTCCAAGGCCGATAAGGTCAAGAAGGCCGTTAAGAACGATCTGCAGAAGTCCATCACCGAGATCAACG
AGCTGGTGTCCAACTACAAGCTCTGCTCCGATGACAACATCAAGGCCGAAACCTACATCCACGAGATCTC
CCACATCCTGAACAACTTCGAGGCCCAAGAGCTGAAGTACAACCCCGAGATCCACCTCGTCGAGAGCGAG
CTGAAGGCCTCCGAGTTGAAGAACGTCCTCGATGTCATCATGAACGCCTTCCACTGGTGCTCCGTGTTCA
TGACCGAGGAACTCGTCGATAAGGATAACAACTTCTACGCCGAGCTGGAAGAAATCTACGATGAGATCTA
CCCCGTCATCTCCCTGTACAACCTGGTCCGCAACTACGTCACCCAGAAGCCTTACTCCACCAAGAAGATC
AAGCTCAACTTCGGCATCCCCACTCTCGCCGATGGTTGGTCCAAGTCCAAAGAGTACTCCAACAACGCCA
TCATCCTCATGCGCGATAACCTGTACTACCTCGGCATCTTCAACGCCAAGAACAAGCCCGATAAGAAGAT
TATCGAGGGCAACACCAGCGAGAACAAGGGCGATTACAAGAAGATGATCTACAACCTGCTGCCTGGTCCT
AACAAGATGATCCCCAAGGTGTTCCTGTCCTCCAAGACCGGCGTCGAGACTTACAAGCCCTCCGCTTACA
TCCTCGAAGGCTACAAGCAGAACAAGCACATTAAGTCCAGCAAGGATTTCGATATCACCTTCTGCCACGA
TCTGATCGACTATTTCAAGAACTGCATTGCCATCCATCCTGAGTGGAAGAACTTCGGCTTCGATTTCTCC
GATACCTCCACCTACGAGGATATCTCCGGCTTCTACCGCGAGGTCGAGCTGCAGGGCTACAAGATCGACT
GGACCTACATCAGCGAGAAGGATATCGATCTCCTGCAAGAGAAGGGCCAGCTCTACCTCTTCCAGATCTA
TAACAAAGATTTCTCCAAGAAGTCCACCGGCAACGACAACCTCCACACCATGTACCTCAAGAACCTCTTC
AGCGAGGAAAACCTCAAGGACATCGTCCTCAAGCTGAACGGCGAGGCTGAAATCTTCTTCAGAAAGTCCT
CCATCAAGAACCCCATCATCCATAAGAAGGGCTCCATCCTCGTCAACCGCACCTACGAAGCCGAGGAAAA
GGATCAGTTCGGCAACATCCAGATCGTCCGCAAGAACATCCCCGAGAACATCTACCAAGAGTTGTACAAG
TACTTCAACGACAAGTCCGACAAAGAGCTGTCCGACGAGGCCGCAAAGCTCAAGAACGTCGTCGGCCACC
ATGAGGCCGCCACCAACATCGTTAAGGATTACCGCTATACCTACGACAAGTATTTCCTGCACATGCCCAT
CACCATCAACTTCAAGGCCAACAAGACCGGTTTCATCAACGATCGCATCCTCCAGTATATCGCCAAAGAG
AAGGATCTCCACGTCATCGGTATCGATCGCGGCGAGCGCAACCTCATCTACGTGTCCGTCATCGATACCT
GCGGTAACATCGTGGAACAGAAGTCCTTCAACATCGTCAATGGCTACGATTACCAGATCAAGTTGAAGCA
GCAAGAGGGCGCTCGCCAGATCGCTCGCAAAGAGTGGAAAGAGATCGGCAAGATCAAAGAAATCAAAGAG
GGCTACCTGAGCCTGGTGATCCATGAGATTTCCAAGATGGTGATCAAGTACAACGCTATCATTGCCATGG
AAGATCTGTCCTACGGTTTCAAGAAGGGCCGCTTCAAGGTCGAACGCCAGGTCTACCAAAAGTTCGAAAC
CATGCTGATCAACAAGTTGAACTACCTCGTCTTTAAGGACATCTCCATTACCGAGAACGGCGGCCTCCTC
AAGGGCTACCAGCTCACCTACATTCCCGATAAGCTGAAAAACGTCGGCCATCAGTGCGGCTGCATCTTCT
ACGTCCCTGCCGCCTACACCTCCAAGATCGATCCCACCACCGGCTTCGTCAACATCTTCAAGTTCAAGGA
TCTCACCGTCGATGCCAAGCGCGAATTCATCAAGAAGTTTGATTCCATCCGCTACGATTCCGAGAAGAAT
CTCTTCTGTTTCACCTTCGACTACAACAATTTCATCACTCAGAACACCGTCATGTCCAAGTCGTCCTGGT
CCGTCTACACCTACGGCGTCCGCATCAAGCGCCGCTTCGTTAACGGCCGCTTCTCGAACGAGTCCGACAC
CATCGACATCACCAAGGATATGGAAAAGACACTCGAGATGACCGATATCAACTGGCGCGACGGCCACGAC
CTCCGCCAGGACATCATCGACTACGAGATCGTCCAGCATATCTTCGAAATCTTCCGCCTCACCGTCCAGA
TGCGCAACTCCCTGTCCGAGTTGGAGGATCGCGACTACGATCGCCTCATCTCCCCTGTCCTCAACGAGAA
CAACATTTTCTACGATAGCGCCAAGGCCGGCGACGCCCTGCCTAAGGATGCCGACGCCAACGGCGCCTAC
TGTATCGCTCTCAAGGGCCTGTACGAGATCAAGCAAATCACCGAAAACTGGAAAGAGGACGGAAAGTTCA
GCCGCGACAAGCTGAAGATCTCCAACAAGGATTGGTTCGATTTCATCCAAAACAAGCGCTACCTGCCTCC
CAAGAAGAAGCGCAAGGTCTGAAGCGGACATTCGATTTATGCCGTTATGACTTCCTTAAAAAAGCCTTTA
CGAATGAAAGAAATGGAATTAGACTTGTTATGTAGTTGATTCTACAATGGATTATGATTCCTGAACTTCA
AATCCGCTGTTCATTATTAATCTCAGCTCTTCCCGTAAAGCCAATGTTGAAACTATTCGTAAATGTACCT
CGTTTTGCGTGTACCTTGCTTATCACGTGATATTACATGACCTGGACAGAGTTCTGCGCGAAAGTCATAA
CGTAAATCCCGGGCGGTAGGTGCGTCCCGGGCGGAAGGTAGTTTTCTCGTCCACCCCAACGCGTTTATCA
ACCTCAACTTTCAACAACCATCATGCCACCAAAAGCGCGTAAAACAAAGCGAGATTTGATTGAGCAAGAG
GGCAGGATCCAATGCGCGATTCAAGACATTAAAAATGGAAAATTTCAAAAAATTGCGCCCGCAGCGCGTG
CATACAAAATTCATCCCAATACATTAAGACCTCAGCGCTAGTGGAGGTCAACACATCAATGCCTATTTTG
GTTTAGTCGTCCAGGCGGTGAGCACAAAATTTGTGTCGTTTGACAAGATGGTTCATTTAGGCAACTGGTC
AGATCAGCCCCACTTGTAGCAGTAGCGGCGGCGCTCGAAGTGTGACTCTTATTAGCAGACAGGAACGAGG
ACATTATTATCATCTGCTGCTTGGTGCACGATAACTTGGTGCGTTTGTCAAGCAAGGTAAGTGGACGACC
CGGTCATACCTTCTTAAGTTCGCCCTTCCTCCCTTTATTTCAGATTCAATCTGACTTACCTATTCTACCC
AAGCATCCAAAAACAACCATGGGAACCACCTTGGATGACACTGCTTATCGATACCGAACATCTGTACCTG
GTGATGCTGAAGCTATCGAAGCCCTTGACGGGTCATTCACAACTGACACCGTCTTTAGAGTTACAGCTAC
TGGGGATGGGTTTACATTGCGAGAAGTACCAGTAGATCCTCCTTTGACCAAAGTATTCCCAGATGACGAA
AGTGACGATGAATCCGATGACGGTGAGGACGGTGACCCAGACTCAAGAACATTTGTCGCTTATGGAGACG
ACGGTGATTTGGCCGGTTTCGTAGTTGTATCCTATTCTGGATGGAACCGAAGACTTACTGTCGAGGATAT
AGAGGTTGCCCCAGAACATCGTGGGCACGGTGTTGGGCGAGCCCTTATGGGATTAGCTACAGAATTTGCC
CGTGAACGTGGGGCTGGACATTTATGGTTAGAAGTCACCAATGTTAATGCACCAGCTATACATGCATATC
GAAGAATGGGGTTCACACTTTGTGGATTGGATACAGCTTTATACGATGGTACAGCCTCAGACGGAGAACA
AGCCTTATACATGTCTATGCCTTGTCCATAATCAGTACTCCGACGCCGACCAACACCGCCGGTCCGACGC
GGCCCGACGGGTCCGAGGAGCTTGAGATCCACTTAACGTTACTGAAATCATCAAACAGCTTGACGAATCT
GGATATAAGATCGTTGGTGTCGATGTCAGCTCCGGAGTTGAGACAAATGGTGTTCAGGATCTCGATAAGA
TACGTTCATTTGTCCAAGCAGCAAAGAGTGCCTTCTAGTGATTTAATAGCTCCATGTCAACAAGAATAAA
ACGCGTTTCGGGTTTACCTCTTCCAGATACAGCTCATCTGCAATGCATTAATGCATTGGACCTCGCAACC
CTAGTACGCCCTTCAGGCTCCGGCGAAGCAGAAGAATAGCTTAGCAGAGTCTATTTTCATTTTCGGGAGA
CGAGATCAAGCAGATCAACGGTCGTCAAGAGACCTACGAGACTGAGGAATCCGCTCTTGGCTCATTAAGA
CCTCAGCGAGCAAAAGGCCAGCAAAAGGCCAGGAACCGTAAAAAGGCCGCGTTGCTGGCGTTTTTCCATA
GGCTCCGCCCCCCTGACGAGCATCACAAAAATCGACGCTCAAGTCAGAGGTGGCGAAACCCGACAGGACT
ATAAAGATACCAGGCGTTTCCCCCTGGAAGCTCCCTCGTGCGCTCTCCTGTTCCGACCCTGCCGCTTACC
GGATACCTGTCCGCCTTTCTCCCTTCGGGAAGCGTGGCGCTTTCTCATAGCTCACGCTGTAGGTATCTCA
GTTCGGTGTAGGTCGTTCGCTCCAAGCTGGGCTGTGTGCACGAACCCCCCGTTCAGCCCGACCGCTGCGC
CTTATCCGGTAACTATCGTCTTGAGTCCAACCCGGTAAGACACGACTTATCGCCACTGGCAGCAGCCACT
GGTAACAGGATTAGCAGAGCGAGGTATGTAGGCGGTGCTACAGAGTTCTTGAAGTGGTGGGCTAACTACG
GCTACACTAGAAGAACAGTATTTGGTATCTGCGCTCTGCTGAAGCCAGTTACCTTCGGAAAAAGAGTTGG
TAGCTCTTGATCCGGCAAACAAACCACCGCTGGTAGCGGTGGTTTTTTTGTTTGCAAGCAGCAGATTACG
CGCAGAAAAAAAGGATCTCAAGAAGATCCTTTGATCTTTTCTACGGGGTCTGACGCTCAGTGGAACGACG
CGCGCGTAACTCACGTTAAGGGATTTTGGTCATGAGCTTGCGCCGTCCCGTCAAGTCAGCGTAATGCTCT
GCTT
Features (pLannotate 1.2.2; 11 found; start..end, strand, type, name):
    862..958     -  promoter       AmpR promoter (fragment): bla
    988..1012    -  CDS            KanR (fragment): aminoglycoside phosphotransferase; aph(3')-Ia; confers resistance to kanamycin
   1041..1156    +  ncRNA          5S rRNA: Accession: RF00001 - 5S ribosomal RNA
   1160..1200    +  terminator     rrnB T1 terminator (fragment): transcription terminator T1 from the E. coli rrnB gene
   1244..1277    +  protein_bind   FRT (minimal): supports FLP-mediated excision but not integration (Turan and Bode, 2011) FLP recombinase from the Saccharomyces cerevisiae 2μ plasmid
   1590..6840    -  rep_origin     AMA1: replication origin from Aspergillus nidulans (Aleksenko and Clutterbuck, 1996)
  12357..12676   +  promoter       trpC promoter (fragment): promoter for Aspergillus nidulans trpC
  12683..13258   +  CDS            sta: STA_STRLA - Experimental evidence at protein level: Swiss-Prot protein existence level 1. Involved in resistance to streptothricin, a broad-spectrum antibiotic produced by streptomycetes. Detoxifies streptothricin via acetylation of the beta amino group of the first beta-lysyl moiety of streptothricin. From Streptomyces lavendulae.
  13326..13713   +  terminator     trpC terminator (fragment): trpC; transcription terminator from the Aspergillus nidulans trpC gene (Punt et al., 1987)
  13783..14371   -  rep_origin     ori: high-copy-number ColE1/pMB1/pBR322/pUC origin of replication
  14493..859     -  CDS            AmpR (across the origin): β-lactamase; bla; confers resistance to ampicillin, carbenicillin, and related antibiotics
