[The description below was written by a language model from this plasmid's Addgene catalogue record and pLannotate feature annotations shown in this document.]
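Description:
pDIV302 is an E. coli–Aspergillus shuttle plasmid of about 14.5 kb, built on the pDIV296 backbone, that delivers the CRISPR nuclease Mad7 to filamentous fungi. In bacteria it is maintained through a high-copy ColE1/pUC-type origin and selected with ampicillin via the β-lactamase gene. In fungal hosts it replicates autonomously through the roughly 5 kb AMA1 element from Aspergillus nidulans. AMA1 lets the plasmid persist extrachromosomally rather than integrating, and such plasmids are generally lost easily once selection is removed, which is convenient for transient nuclease expression.

The main payload is a synthetic Mad7 coding sequence of about 3.8 kb, codon optimized for Aspergillus niger. It is driven by the A. nidulans tef1 promoter and carries a C-terminal SV40 nuclear localization signal to direct the nuclease to the nucleus. The automated feature table does not annotate Mad7 or the tef1 promoter. They presumably lie in the large unannotated region between AMA1 and the marker cassette, although the record does not confirm their position. Fungal selection comes from nat1, also codon optimized for A. niger, which sits between the A. nidulans trpC promoter and trpC terminator. The annotation identifies it as a streptothricin acetyltransferase homologue, consistent with nourseothricin resistance.

Short backbone remnants are also detected, including a KanR fragment, a 5S rRNA/rrnB T1 terminator segment and a minimal FRT site, and none has a stated function here. No guide RNA (crRNA) expression cassette is recorded. The plasmid belongs to a Mad7-based toolkit for genetic engineering of filamentous fungi, offering nourseothricin as the selection option.
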