Addgene plasmid #204973: pDIV302
Purpose: AMA1 plasmid with Aspergillus optimized Mad7 and nat1 resistance marker
Depositing lab: Uffe Mortensen. Depositing organization: Danmarks Tekniske Universitet. Publication: A Mad7 System for Genetic Engineering of Filamentous Fungi. Vanegas KG, Rendsvig JKH, Jarczynska ZD, Cortes MVCB, van Esch AP, Morera-Gomez M, Contesini FJ, Mortensen UH. J Fungi (Basel). 2022 Dec 22;9(1):16. doi: 10.3390/jof9010016. PubMed 36675838.
Backbone
  Vector backbone: pDIV296
  Total vector size (bp): 14475
  Modifications to backbone: AMA1 element
  Vector type: Bacterial Expression, CRISPR ; Fungal expression
  Selectable markers: Nourseothricin
Growth in bacteria
  Bacterial resistance: Ampicillin, 100 μg/mL
  Growth temperature: 37°C
  Growth strain: DH5alpha
  Copy number: Unknown
Gene/Insert 1
  Gene/Insert name: Mad7
  Species: Synthetic; codon optimized for A. niger
  Insert size (bp): 3816
  Promoter: Aspergillus nidulans tef1 promoter
  Tag / fusion protein: SV40 NLS (C terminal on insert)
  Cloning method: Unknown
  Sequencing primers: 5′ CTTCTCTGCTCAGCACCTCTACG; 3′ GCTTTACGGGAAGAGCTGAGAT
Gene/Insert 2
  Gene/Insert name: nat1
  Species: Synthetic; codon optimized for A. niger
  Insert size (bp): 573
  Promoter: Aspergillus nidulans trpC promoter
  Cloning method: Unknown
  Sequencing primers: 5′ GCTAGTGGAGGTCAACACATC; 3′ CTGTACCATCGTATAAAGCTGTATCC
Terms and licenses: Academic/Nonprofit Terms; Industry Terms: Not Available to Industry
How to cite: pDIV302 was a gift from Uffe Mortensen (Addgene plasmid # 204973 ; http://n2t.net/addgene:204973 ; RRID:Addgene_204973)
